Addgene plasmid #211533: pCW57.1 blast tBID-flag
Purpose: Expresses truncated BID upon doxycycline addition to trigger apoptosis
Depositing lab: Richard Possemato. Depositing organization: NYU Grossman School of Medicine. Publication: Glucose limitation protects cancer cells from apoptosis induced by pyrimidine restriction and replication inhibition. Nam M, Xia W, Mir AH, Jerrett A, Spinelli JB, Huang TT, Possemato R. Nat Metab. 2024 Dec;6(12):2338-2353. doi: 10.1038/s42255-024-01166-w. Epub 2024 Nov 26. PubMed 39592843.
Backbone
  Vector backbone: pCW57.1 blast
  Backbone size w/o insert (bp): 5623
  Vector type: Mammalian Expression, Retroviral
  Selectable markers: Blasticidin
Growth in bacteria
  Bacterial resistance: Ampicillin, 100 μg/mL
  Growth temperature: 37°C
  Growth strain: NEB Stable
  Copy number: High Copy
Gene/Insert
  Gene/Insert name: tBID-flag (alt name: Truncated BID)
  Species: H. sapiens (human)
  Insert size (bp): 450
  Mutation: Truncated (CASP8) form (p15)
  Entrez Gene: BID (a.k.a. FP497)
  Tag / fusion protein: FLAG (C terminal on insert)
  Cloning method: Restriction Enzyme; 5′ cloning site NheI (not destroyed); 3′ cloning site EcoRI (not destroyed)
  Sequencing primers: 5′ AGTAGACGGCATCGCAGCTTGGATA; 3′ GGC GGA ATT TAC GTA GCG GCC
Terms and licenses: Academic/Nonprofit Terms; Industry Terms: Not Available to Industry
How to cite: pCW57.1 blast tBID-flag was a gift from Richard Possemato (Addgene plasmid # 211533 ; http://n2t.net/addgene:211533 ; RRID:Addgene_211533)
