[The description below was written by a language model from this plasmid's Addgene catalogue record and pLannotate feature annotations shown in this document.]
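Description:
pCW57.1 blast tBID-flag is a doxycycline-inducible, all-in-one Tet-On vector for mammalian cells that expresses the truncated, caspase-8-cleaved (p15) form of human BID. The catalogue lists it as retroviral. The annotated 7,992-nt sequence shows specifically an HIV-1-derived, third-generation-style lentiviral architecture. It has an RSV promoter driving a truncated 5' LTR, the Ψ packaging signal with a partial gag sequence, the RRE for Rev-dependent export, a cPPT/CTS, a WPRE, and a self-inactivating ΔU3 3' LTR followed by an SV40 poly(A) signal. In bacteria it is maintained by a high-copy ColE1/pUC-type origin with ampicillin resistance. An SV40 origin and leftover lac and T3 promoter elements from the backbone are also present. The stated backbone size (5,623 bp) plus the 450 bp insert falls well short of the sequenced length, so the catalogue backbone figure appears to be an underestimate.

The payload sits between NheI and EcoRI sites, downstream of the tight TRE promoter (seven tet operators plus a minimal CMV promoter). It encodes tBID with a C-terminal FLAG epitope for detection. A P2A sequence is annotated just after the tag; the record does not indicate whether it is translated or has any function here. A separate constitutive hPGK promoter drives blasticidin S deaminase and the reverse tetracycline transactivator rtTA3, so blasticidin-selected, transduced cells carry both the transactivator and the responsive cassette. How the two coding regions are linked is not annotated.

Adding doxycycline lets rtTA3 bind the TRE and switch on tBID, which promotes mitochondrial cytochrome c release. Keeping this lethal protein silent until induction allows stable lines to be established. The stated purpose is to trigger apoptosis on demand.
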