Features (pLannotate 1.2.2; 28 found; start..end, strand, type, name):
     41..158     +  misc_feature   cPPT/CTS: central polypurine tract and central termination sequence of HIV-1
    212..526     +  promoter       tight TRE promoter: Tet-responsive promoter PTight, consisting of seven tet operator sequences followed by the minimal CMV promoter
    543..953     +  CDS            BID (fragment): BID_HUMAN - Experimental evidence at protein level: Swiss-Prot protein existence level 1. The major proteolytic product p15 BID allows the release of cytochrome c (By similarity). Isoform 1, isoform 2 and isoform 4 induce ICE-like proteases and apoptosis. Isoform 3 does not induce apoptosis. Counters the protective effect of Bcl-2. From Homo sapiens (Human).
    966..989     +  CDS            FLAG: FLAG® epitope tag, followed by an enterokinase cleavage site
   1017..1073    +  CDS            P2A: 2A peptide from porcine teschovirus-1 polyprotein Eukaryotic ribosomes fail to insert a peptide bond between the Gly and Pro residues, yielding separate polypeptides.
   1101..1611    +  promoter       hPGK promoter: human phosphoglycerate kinase 1 promoter
   1640..2036    +  CDS            BSD (fragment): blasticidin S deaminase; Aspergillus terreus BSD; confers resistance to blasticidin
   2105..2802    +  CDS            rtTA3 (fragment): reverse tetracycline transactivator 3 activates expression from Tet-responsive promoters in the presence of doxycycline
   2732..2842    +  CDS            VP48: 3 tandem repeats of the minimal activation domain of herpes simplex virus VP16 (Cheng et al., 2013)
   2878..3426    +  misc_feature   WPRE (fragment): woodchuck hepatitis virus posttranscriptional regulatory element
   3452..3523    +  CDS            nef (fragment): NEF_HV1Z2 - Experimental evidence at protein level: Swiss-Prot protein existence level 1. Extracellular Nef protein targets CD4(+) T-lymphocytes for apoptosis by interacting with CXCR4 surface receptors. From Human immunodeficiency virus type 1 group M subtype D (isolate Z2/CDC-Z34) (HIV-1).
   3525..3758    +  LTR            3' LTR (ΔU3): self-inactivating 3' long terminal repeat (LTR) from HIV-1
   3830..3951    +  polyA_signal   SV40 poly(A) signal: SV40 polyadenylation signal
   3991..4126    +  rep_origin     SV40 ori: SV40 origin of replication
   4134..4197    +  promoter       AmpR promoter: bla
   4198..5058    +  CDS            AmpR: β-lactamase; bla; confers resistance to ampicillin, carbenicillin, and related antibiotics
   5229..5817    +  rep_origin     ori: high-copy-number ColE1/pMB1/pBR322/pUC origin of replication
   6000..6092    +  CDS            lacI (fragment): lac repressor; lacI; The lac repressor binds to the lac operator to inhibit transcription in E. coli. This inhibition can be relieved by adding lactose or isopropyl-β-D-thiogalactopyranoside (IPTG).
   6105..6126    +  protein_bind   CAP binding site: CAP binding activates transcription in the presence of cAMP. E. coli catabolite activator protein
   6141..6171    +  promoter       lac promoter: promoter for the E. coli lac operon
   6179..6195    +  protein_bind   lac operator: The lac repressor binds to the lac operator to inhibit transcription in E. coli. This inhibition can be relieved by adding lactose or isopropyl-β-D-thiogalactopyranoside (IPTG). lac repressor encoded by lacI
   6240..6258    +  promoter       T3 promoter: promoter for bacteriophage T3 RNA polymerase
   6286..6512    +  promoter       RSV promoter: Rous sarcoma virus enhancer/promoter
   6513..6693    +  LTR            5' LTR (truncated): truncated 5' long terminal repeat (LTR) from HIV-1
   6740..6865    +  misc_feature   HIV-1 Ψ: packaging signal of human immunodeficiency virus type 1
   6849..7212    +  CDS            HIV-1 gag (fragment): gag protein from human immunodeficiency virus 1; gag
   7358..7591    +  misc_feature   RRE: The Rev response element (RRE) of HIV-1 allows for Rev-dependent mRNA export from the nucleus to the cytoplasm.
   7968..7992    +  CDS            Rev (fragment): human immunodeficiency virus 1 (HIV-1) Rev protein; rev; enhances nuclear export of unspliced and incompletely spliced viral mRNAs
>Addgene plasmid #211533 | pCW57.1 blast tBID-flag | addgene full sequence | sequence record 421053 | Addgene NGS Result
AATTCTCGACCTCGAGACAAATGGCAGTATTCATCCACAATTTTAAAAGAAAAGGGGGGATTGGGGGGTA
CAGTGCAGGGGAAAGAATAGTAGACATAATAGCAACAGACATACAAACTAAAGAATTACAAAAACAAATT
ACAAAAATTCAAAATTTTCGGGTTTATTACAGGGACAGCAGAGATCCACTTTGGCCGCGAATCGATATGT
CGAGTTTACTCCCTATCAGTGATAGAGAACGTATGTCGAGTTTACTCCCTATCAGTGATAGAGAACGATG
TCGAGTTTACTCCCTATCAGTGATAGAGAACGTATGTCGAGTTTACTCCCTATCAGTGATAGAGAACGTA
TGTCGAGTTTACTCCCTATCAGTGATAGAGAACGTATGTCGAGTTTATCCCTATCAGTGATAGAGAACGT
ATGTCGAGTTTACTCCCTATCAGTGATAGAGAACGTATGTCGAGGTAGGCGTGTACGGTGGGAGGCCTAT
ATAAGCAGAGCTCGTTTAGTGAACCGTCAGATCGCCTGGAGAATTGGCTAGCACCATGGGCAACCGCAGC
AGCCACTCCCGCTTGGGAAGAATAGAGGCAGATTCTGAAAGTCAAGAAGACATCATCCGGAATATTGCCA
GGCACCTCGCCCAGGTCGGGGACAGCATGGACCGTAGCATCCCTCCGGGCCTGGTGAACGGCCTGGCCCT
GCAGCTCAGGAACACCAGCCGGTCGGAGGAGGACCGGAACAGGGACCTGGCCACTGCCCTGGAGCAGCTG
CTGCAGGCCTACCCTAGAGACATGGAGAAGGAGAAGACCATGCTGGTGCTGGCCCTGCTGCTGGCCAAGA
AGGTGGCCAGTCACACGCCGTCCTTGCTCCGTGATGTCTTTCACACAACAGTGAATTTTATTAACCAGAA
CCTACGCACCTACGTGAGGAGCTTAGCCAGAAATGGGATGGACGCCGGAGGAGCCGATTACAAGGACGAC
GATGACAAGTGAGAATTCGTCGACACCGGTTCCGGAGCCACGAACTTCTCTCTGTTAAAGCAAGCAGGAG
ACGTGGAAGAAAACCCCGGTCCTAGGCTGCAGACGCGTTGTACAGGATCCGGGGTTGGGGTTGCGCCTTT
TCCAAGGCAGCCCTGGGTTTGCGCAGGGACGCGGCTGCTCTGGGCGTGGTTCCGGGAAACGCAGCGGCGC
CGACCCTGGGTCTCGCACATTCTTCACGTCCGTTCGCAGCGTCACCCGGATCTTCGCCGCTACCCTTGTG
GGCCCCCCGGCGACGCTTCCTGCTCCGCCCCTAAGTCGGGAAGGTTCCTTGCGGTTCGCGGCGTGCCGGA
CGTGACAAACGGAAGCCGCACGTCTCACTAGTACCCTCGCAGACGGACAGCGCCAGGGAGCAATGGCAGC
GCGCCGACCGCGATGGGCTGTGGCCAATAGCGGCTGCTCAGCAGGGCGCGCCGAGAGCAGCGGCCGGGAA
GGGGCGGTGCGGGAGGCGGGGTGTGGGGCGGTAGTGTGGGCCCTGTTCCTGCCCGCGCGGTGTTCCGCAT
TCTGCAAGCCTCCGGAGCGCACGTCGGCAGTCGGCTCCCTCGTTGACCGAATCACCGACCTCTCTCCCCA
GCAATTCACCCGCGCGCGGGAACTAAACCATGGCCAAGCCTTTGTCTCAAGAAGAATCCACCCTCATTGA
AAGAGCAACGGCTACAATCAACAGCATCCCCATCTCTGAAGACTACAGCGTCGCCAGCGCAGCTCTCTCT
AGCGACGGCCGCATCTTCACTGGTGTCAATGTATATCATTTTACTGGGGGACCTTGTGCAGAACTCGTGG
TGCTGGGCACTGCTGCTGCTGCGGCAGCTGGCAACCTGACTTGTATCGTCGCGATCGGAAATGAGAACAG
GGGCATCTTGAGCCCCTGCGGACGGTGCCGACAGGTGCTTCTCGATCTGCATCCTGGGATCAAAGCCATA
GTGAAGGACAGTGATGGACAGCCGACGGCAGTTGGGATTCGTGAATTGCTGCCCTCTGGTTATGTGTGGG
AGGGCTTCGAAGGAAGCGGAGAAGGTAGAGGTTCTCTCCTCACTTGTGGTGATGTTGAAGAAAACCCTGG
TCCAATGTCTAGACTGGACAAGAGCAAAGTCATAAACGGAGCTCTGGAATTACTCAATGGTGTCGGTATC
GAAGGCCTGACGACAAGGAAACTCGCTCAAAAGCTGGGAGTTGAGCAGCCTACCCTGTACTGGCACGTGA
AGAACAAGCGGGCCCTGCTCGATGCCCTGCCAATCGAGATGCTGGACAGGCATCATACCCACTTCTGCCC
CCTGGAAGGCGAGTCATGGCAAGACTTTCTGCGGAACAACGCCAAGTCATACCGCTGTGCTCTCCTCTCA
CATCGCGACGGGGCTAAAGTGCATCTCGGCACCCGCCCAACAGAGAAACAGTACGAAACCCTGGAAAATC
AGCTCGCGTTCCTGTGTCAGCAAGGCTTCTCCCTGGAGAACGCACTGTACGCTCTGTCCGCCGTGGGCCA
CTTTACACTGGGCTGCGTATTGGAGGAACAGGAGCATCAAGTAGCAAAAGAGGAAAGAGAGACACCTACC
ACCGATTCTATGCCCCCACTTCTGAGACAAGCAATTGAGCTGTTCGACCGGCAGGGAGCCGAACCTGCCT
TCCTTTTCGGCCTGGAACTAATCATATGTGGCCTGGAGAAACAGCTAAAGTGCGAAAGCGGCGGGCCGAC
CGACGCCCTTGACGATTTTGACTTAGACATGCTCCCAGCCGATGCCCTTGACGACTTTGACCTTGATATG
CTGCCTGCTGACGCTCTTGACGATTTTGACCTTGACATGCTCCCCGGGTAACTAAGTAAGGATCGATCCA
AGATATCGTATTCTTAACTATGTTGCTCCTTTTACGCTATGTGGATACGCTGCTTTAATGCCTTTGTATC
ATGCTATTGCTTCCCGTATGGCTTTCATTTTCTCCTCCTTGTATAAATCCTGGTTGCTGTCTCTTTATGA
GGAGTTGTGGCCCGTTGTCAGGCAACGTGGCGTGGTGTGCACTGTGTTTGCTGACGCAACCCCCACTGGT
TGGGGCATTGCCACCACCTGTCAGCTCCTTTCCGGGACTTTCGCTTTCCCCCTCCCTATTGCCACGGCGG
AACTCATCGCCGCCTGCCTTGCCCGCTGCTGGACAGGGGCTCGGCTGTTGGGCACTGACAATTCCGTGGT
GTTGTCGGGGAAGCTGACGTCCTTTCCATGGCTGCTCGCCTGTGTTGCCACCTGGATTCTGCGCGGGACG
TCCTTCTGCTACGTCCCTTCGGCCCTCAATCCAGCGGACCTTCCTTCCCGCGGCCTGCTGCCGGCTCTGC
GGCCTCTTCCGCGTCTTCGCCTTCGCCCTCAGACGAGTCGGATCTCCCTTTGGGCCGCCTCCCCGCCTGT
TTCGCCTCGGCGTCCGGACTAGAGGTACCTTTAAGACCAATGACTTACAAGGCAGCTGTAGATCTTAGCC
ACTTTTTAAAAGAAAAGGGGGGACTGGAAGGGCTAATTCACTCCCAACGAAGACAAGATCTGCTTTTTGC
TTGTACTGGGTCTCTCTGGTTAGACCAGATCTGAGCCTGGGAGCTCTCTGGCTAACTAGGGAACCCACTG
CTTAAGCCTCAATAAAGCTTGCCTTGAGTGCTTCAAGTAGTGTGTGCCCGTCTGTTGTGTGACTCTGGTA
ACTAGAGATCCCTCAGACCCTTTTAGTCAGTGTGGAAAATCTCTAGCAGTAGTAGTTCATGTCATCTTAT
TATTCAGTATTTATAACTTGCAAAGAAATGAATATCAGAGAGTGAGAGGAACTTGTTTATTGCAGCTTAT
AATGGTTACAAATAAAGCAATAGCATCACAAATTTCACAAATAAAGCATTTTTTTCACTGCATTCTAGTT
GTGGTTTGTCCAAACTCATCAATGTATCTTATCATGTCTGGCTCTAGCTATCCCGCCCCTAACTCCGCCC
ATCCCGCCCCTAACTCCGCCCAGTTCCGCCCATTCTCCGCCCCATGGCTGACTAATTTTTTTTATTTATG
CAGAGGCCGAGGCCGCCTCGGCCTCTGAGCTATTCCAGAAGTAGTGAGGAGGCTTTTTTGGAGGCCTTTC
AAATATGTATCCGCTCATGAGACAATAACCCTGATAAATGCTTCAATAATATTGAAAAAGGAAGAGTATG
AGTATTCAACATTTCCGTGTCGCCCTTATTCCCTTTTTTGCGGCATTTTGCCTTCCTGTTTTTGCTCACC
CAGAAACGCTGGTGAAAGTAAAAGATGCTGAAGATCAGTTGGGTGCACGAGTGGGTTACATCGAACTGGA
TCTCAACAGCGGTAAGATCCTTGAGAGTTTTCGCCCCGAAGAACGTTTTCCAATGATGAGCACTTTTAAA
GTTCTGCTATGTGGCGCGGTATTATCCCGTATTGACGCCGGGCAAGAGCAACTCGGTCGCCGCATACACT
ATTCTCAGAATGACTTGGTTGAGTACTCACCAGTCACAGAAAAGCATCTTACGGATGGCATGACAGTAAG
AGAATTATGCAGTGCTGCCATAACCATGAGTGATAACACTGCGGCCAACTTACTTCTGACAACGATCGGA
GGACCGAAGGAGCTAACCGCTTTTTTGCACAACATGGGGGATCATGTAACTCGCCTTGATCGTTGGGAAC
CGGAGCTGAATGAAGCCATACCAAACGACGAGCGTGACACCACGATGCCTGTAGCAATGGCAACAACGTT
GCGCAAACTATTAACTGGCGAACTACTTACTCTAGCTTCCCGGCAACAATTAATAGACTGGATGGAGGCG
GATAAAGTTGCAGGACCACTTCTGCGCTCGGCCCTTCCGGCTGGCTGGTTTATTGCTGATAAATCTGGAG
CCGGTGAGCGTGGGTCTCGCGGTATCATTGCAGCACTGGGGCCAGATGGTAAGCCCTCCCGTATCGTAGT
TATCTACACGACGGGGAGTCAGGCAACTATGGATGAACGAAATAGACAGATCGCTGAGATAGGTGCCTCA
CTGATTAAGCATTGGTAACTGTCAGACCAAGTTTACTCATATATACTTTAGATTGATTTAAAACTTCATT
TTTAATTTAAAAGGATCTAGGTGAAGATCCTTTTTGATAATCTCATGACCAAAATCCCTTAACGTGAGTT
TTCGTTCCACTGAGCGTCAGACCCCGTAGAAAAGATCAAAGGATCTTCTTGAGATCCTTTTTTTCTGCGC
GTAATCTGCTGCTTGCAAACAAAAAAACCACCGCTACCAGCGGTGGTTTGTTTGCCGGATCAAGAGCTAC
CAACTCTTTTTCCGAAGGTAACTGGCTTCAGCAGAGCGCAGATACCAAATACTGTTCTTCTAGTGTAGCC
GTAGTTAGGCCACCACTTCAAGAACTCTGTAGCACCGCCTACATACCTCGCTCTGCTAATCCTGTTACCA
GTGGCTGCTGCCAGTGGCGATAAGTCGTGTCTTACCGGGTTGGACTCAAGACGATAGTTACCGGATAAGG
CGCAGCGGTCGGGCTGAACGGGGGGTTCGTGCACACAGCCCAGCTTGGAGCGAACGACCTACACCGAACT
GAGATACCTACAGCGTGAGCTATGAGAAAGCGCCACGCTTCCCGAAGGGAGAAAGGCGGACAGGTATCCG
GTAAGCGGCAGGGTCGGAACAGGAGAGCGCACGAGGGAGCTTCCAGGGGGAAACGCCTGGTATCTTTATA
GTCCTGTCGGGTTTCGCCACCTCTGACTTGAGCGTCGATTTTTGTGATGCTCGTCAGGGGGGCGGAGCCT
ATGGAAAAACGCCAGCAACGCGGCCTTTTTACGGTTCCTGGCCTTTTGCTGGCCTTTTGCTCACATGTTC
TTTCCTGCGTTATCCCCTGATTCTGTGGATAACCGTATTACCGCCTTTGAGTGAGCTGATACCGCTCGCC
GCAGCCGAACGACCGAGCGCAGCGAGTCAGTGAGCGAGGAAGCGGAAGAGCGCCCAATACGCAAACCGCC
TCTCCCCGCGCGTTGGCCGATTCATTAATGCAGCTGGCACGACAGGTTTCCCGACTGGAAAGCGGGCAGT
GAGCGCAACGCAATTAATGTGAGTTAGCTCACTCATTAGGCACCCCAGGCTTTACACTTTATGCTTCCGG
CTCGTATGTTGTGTGGAATTGTGAGCGGATAACAATTTCACACAGGAAACAGCTATGACCATGATTACGC
CAAGCGCGCAATTAACCCTCACTAAAGGGAACAAAAGCTGGAGCTGCAAGCTTAATGTAGTCTTATGCAA
TACTCTTGTAGTCTTGCAACATGGTAACGATGAGTTAGCAACATGCCTTACAAGGAGAGAAAAAGCACCG
TGCATGCCGATTGGTGGAAGTAAGGTGGTACGATCGTGCCTTATTAGGAAGGCAACAGACGGGTCTGACA
TGGATTGGACGAACCACTGAATTGCCGCATTGCAGAGATATTGTATTTAAGTGCCTAGCTCGATACATAA
ACGGGTCTCTCTGGTTAGACCAGATCTGAGCCTGGGAGCTCTCTGGCTAACTAGGGAACCCACTGCTTAA
GCCTCAATAAAGCTTGCCTTGAGTGCTTCAAGTAGTGTGTGCCCGTCTGTTGTGTGACTCTGGTAACTAG
AGATCCCTCAGACCCTTTTAGTCAGTGTGGAAAATCTCTAGCAGTGGCGCCCGAACAGGGACTTGAAAGC
GAAAGGGAAACCAGAGGAGCTCTCTCGACGCAGGACTCGGCTTGCTGAAGCGCGCACGGCAAGAGGCGAG
GGGCGGCGACTGGTGAGTACGCCAAAAATTTTGACTAGCGGAGGCTAGAAGGAGAGAGATGGGTGCGAGA
GCGTCAGTATTAAGCGGGGGAGAATTAGATCGCGATGGGAAAAAATTCGGTTAAGGCCAGGGGGAAAGAA
AAAATATAAATTAAAACATATAGTATGGGCAAGCAGGGAGCTAGAACGATTCGCAGTTAATCCTGGCCTG
TTAGAAACATCAGAAGGCTGTAGACAAATACTGGGACAGCTACAACCATCCCTTCAGACAGGATCAGAAG
AACTTAGATCATTATATAATACAGTAGCAACCCTCTATTGTGTGCATCAAAGGATAGAGATAAAAGACAC
CAAGGAAGCTTTAGACAAGATAGAGGAAGAGCAAAACAAAAGTAAGACCACCGCACAGCAAGCGGCCGCT
GATCTTCAGACCTGGAGGAGGAGATATGAGGGACAATTGGAGAAGTGAATTATATAAATATAAAGTAGTA
AAAATTGAACCATTAGGAGTAGCACCCACCAAGGCAAAGAGAAGAGTGGTGCAGAGAGAAAAAAGAGCAG
TGGGAATAGGAGCTTTGTTCCTTGGGTTCTTGGGAGCAGCAGGAAGCACTATGGGCGCAGCGTCAATGAC
GCTGACGGTACAGGCCAGACAATTATTGTCTGGTATAGTGCAGCAGCAGAACAATTTGCTGAGGGCTATT
GAGGCGCAACAGCATCTGTTGCAACTCACAGTCTGGGGCATCAAGCAGCTCCAGGCAAGAATCCTGGCTG
TGGAAAGATACCTAAAGGATCAACAGCTCCTGGGGATTTGGGGTTGCTCTGGAAAACTCATTTGCACCAC
TGCTGTGCCTTGGAATGCTAGTTGGAGTAATAAATCTCTGGAACAGATTTGGAATCACACGACCTGGATG
GAGTGGGACAGAGAAATTAACAATTACACAAGCTTAATACACTCCTTAATTGAAGAATCGCAAAACCAGC
AAGAAAAGAATGAACAAGAATTATTGGAATTAGATAAATGGGCAAGTTTGTGGAATTGGTTTAACATAAC
AAATTGGCTGTGGTATATAAAATTATTCATAATGATAGTAGGAGGCTTGGTAGGTTTAAGAATAGTTTTT
GCTGTACTTTCTATAGTGAATAGAGTTAGGCAGGGATATTCACCATTATCGTTTCAGACCCACCTCCCAA
CCCCGAGGGGAC
