>Addgene plasmid #211533 | pCW57.1 blast tBID-flag | depositor partial sequence | sequence record 412673 | tBID-flag
ACCATGGGCAACCGCAGCAGCCACTCCCGCTTGGGAAGAATAGAGGCAGATTCTGAAAGTCAAGAAGACA
TCATCCGGAATATTGCCAGGCACCTCGCCCAGGTCGGGGACAGCATGGACCGTAGCATCCCTCCGGGCCT
GGTGAACGGCCTGGCCCTGCAGCTCAGGAACACCAGCCGGTCGGAGGAGGACCGGAACAGGGACCTGGCC
ACTGCCCTGGAGCAGCTGCTGCAGGCCTACCCTAGAGACATGGAGAAGGAGAAGACCATGCTGGTGCTGG
CCCTGCTGCTGGCCAAGAAGGTGGCCAGTCACACGCCGTCCTTGCTCCGTGATGTCTTTCACACAACAGT
GAATTTTATTAACCAGAACCTACGCACCTACGTGAGGAGCTTAGCCAGAAATGGGATGGACGCCGGAGGA
GCCGATTACAAGGACGACGATGACAAGTGA
